Addgene plasmid #199621: AAVS1-idCas9-KRAB-Hygro donor
Purpose: Donor vector for genomic targeting of a Tetracycline-inducible dCas9-KRAB cassette to the human AAVS1/PPP1R12C locus
Depositing lab: Danwei Huangfu. Depositing organization: Memorial Sloan-Kettering Cancer Center. Publication: Dynamic network-guided CRISPRi screen identifies CTCF-loop-constrained nonlinear enhancer gene regulatory activity during cell state transitions. Luo R, Yan J, Oh JW, Xi W, Shigaki D, Wong W, Cho HS, Murphy D, Cutler R, Rosen BP, Pulecio J, Yang D, Glenn RA, Chen T, Li QV, Vierbuchen T, Sidoli S, Apostolou E, Huangfu D, Beer MA. Nat Genet. 2023 Aug;55(8):1336-1346. doi: 10.1038/s41588-023-01450-7. Epub 2023 Jul 24. PubMed 37488417.
Backbone
  Vector backbone: AAVS1-donor
  Total vector size (bp): 11249
  Selectable markers: Hygromycin
Growth in bacteria
  Bacterial resistance: Ampicillin, 100 μg/mL
  Growth temperature: 37°C
  Growth strain: NEB Stable
  Copy number: Unknown
Gene/Insert
  Gene/Insert name: AAVS1-idCas9-KRAB-Hygro
  Insert size (bp): 8384
  Cloning method: Restriction Enzyme; 5′ cloning site MfeI (unknown if destroyed); 3′ cloning site PacI (unknown if destroyed)
  Sequencing primers: 5′ GTTCTGGCAAGGAGAGAGATG
Resource information
  A portion of this plasmid was derived from a plasmid made by: Julian Pulecio
Terms and licenses: Academic/Nonprofit Terms; Industry Terms: Not Available to Industry
Depositor comments: dCas9-KRAB was cloned from AAVS1-idCas9-KRAB-Blast donor and inserted into Hygro resistant AAVS1 backbone. Please visit https://www.biorxiv.org/content/10.1101/2023.03.07.531569v1 for bioRxiv preprint.
How to cite: AAVS1-idCas9-KRAB-Hygro donor was a gift from Danwei Huangfu (Addgene plasmid # 199621 ; http://n2t.net/addgene:199621 ; RRID:Addgene_199621)
