[The description below was written by a language model from this plasmid's Addgene catalogue record and pLannotate feature annotations shown in this document.]
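Description:
AAVS1-idCas9-KRAB-Hygro donor is an 11.2 kb homology-directed repair donor plasmid for inserting a tetracycline-inducible dCas9-KRAB cassette into the human AAVS1 safe-harbour site in intron 1 of PPP1R12C. It is propagated in E. coli on a high-copy ColE1/pUC-type origin with ampicillin resistance. The backbone also carries an f1 origin, remnants of a lac/lacZα cloning region, and flanking T7 and T3 promoters. The roughly 8.4 kb insert is bounded by left and right AAVS1 homology arms of about 800 bp each, which direct integration when the locus is cut by a site-specific nuclease supplied separately.

Two units lie between the arms in opposite orientations. Next to the left arm, a splice acceptor precedes a hygromycin resistance gene ending in a bGH polyadenylation signal. No promoter is annotated for this marker, which is consistent with a gene-trap design in which hygromycin resistance depends on splicing into the endogenous PPP1R12C transcript and so favours correctly targeted clones. The second unit is a tight TRE promoter (seven tet operators plus a minimal CMV promoter) driving catalytically inactive S. pyogenes Cas9 fused to a nucleoplasmin NLS and the ZNF10 KRAB repression domain, followed by an SV40 polyadenylation signal. Gateway attB1 and attB2 sites flank this open reading frame, a trace of earlier recombinational cloning.

No tetracycline transactivator is annotated on this plasmid, so one must come from another construct. The depositor notes that the dCas9-KRAB segment was moved from a blasticidin-selectable version into this hygromycin backbone. The associated publication used the system for CRISPR interference screening of enhancers during cell state transitions.
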