Features (pLannotate 1.2.2; 26 found; start..end, strand, type, name):
      1..837     -  misc_feature   HA-R: right homology arm from the adeno-associated virus integration site (AAVS1) within intron 1 of the human PPP1R12C gene
    868..1182    +  promoter       tight TRE promoter: Tet-responsive promoter PTight, consisting of seven tet operator sequences followed by the minimal CMV promoter
   1199..1223    +  protein_bind   attB1: mutant version of attB; recombination site for the Gateway® BP reaction BP Clonase™
   1374..2975    +  CDS            dCas9(N): N-terminal portion of catalytically inactive Streptococcus pyogenes dCas9 carrying the D10A mutation (Zetsche et al., 2015)
   2976..5474    +  CDS            Cas9(C): C-terminal portion of Streptococcus pyogenes Cas9 (Zetsche et al., 2015)
   5475..5522    +  CDS            nucleoplasmin NLS: bipartite nuclear localization signal from nucleoplasmin
   5655..5840    +  CDS            KRAB: Krüppel-associated box (KRAB) transcriptional repression domain from the human zinc finger protein ZNF10 (Margolin et al., 1994)
   5844..5868    +  CDS            nucleoplasmin NLS (fragment): bipartite nuclear localization signal from nucleoplasmin
   5901..5925    -  protein_bind   attB2: mutant version of attB; recombination site for the Gateway® BP reaction BP Clonase™
   5981..6064    +  CDS            large T antigen (fragment): large T antigen from SV40 (simian virus 40)
   6087..6168    +  polyA_signal   SV40 poly(A) signal: SV40 polyadenylation signal
   6175..6399    -  polyA_signal   bGH poly(A) signal: bovine growth hormone polyadenylation signal
   6437..7462    -  CDS            HygR: aminoglycoside phosphotransferase from E. coli; aph(4)-Ia; confers resistance to hygromycin
   7549..7574    -  misc_feature   SA: splice acceptor site
   7581..8384    -  misc_feature   HA-L: left homology arm from the adeno-associated virus integration site (AAVS1) within intron 1 of the human PPP1R12C gene
   8399..8417    -  promoter       T7 promoter: promoter for bacteriophage T7 RNA polymerase
   8425..8580    +  CDS            lacZα (fragment): LacZα fragment of β-galactosidase; lacZ fragment
   8585..9013    +  rep_origin     f1 ori (sequence partly withheld): f1 bacteriophage origin of replication; arrow indicates direction of (+) strand synthesis
   9066..9170    +  promoter       AmpR promoter: bla
   9171..10031   +  CDS            AmpR: β-lactamase; bla; confers resistance to ampicillin, carbenicillin, and related antibiotics
  10202..10790   +  rep_origin     ori: high-copy-number ColE1/pMB1/pBR322/pUC origin of replication
  10973..11065   +  CDS            lacI (fragment): lac repressor; lacI; The lac repressor binds to the lac operator to inhibit transcription in E. coli. This inhibition can be relieved by adding lactose or isopropyl-β-D-thiogalactopyranoside (IPTG).
  11078..11099   +  protein_bind   CAP binding site: CAP binding activates transcription in the presence of cAMP. E. coli catabolite activator protein
  11114..11144   +  promoter       lac promoter: promoter for the E. coli lac operon
  11148..11170   +  protein_bind   lac operator (fragment): The lac repressor binds to the lac operator to inhibit transcription in E. coli. This inhibition can be relieved by adding lactose or isopropyl-β-D-thiogalactopyranoside (IPTG). lac repressor encoded by lacI
  11213..11231   +  promoter       T3 promoter: promoter for bacteriophage T3 RNA polymerase
>Addgene plasmid #199621 | AAVS1-idCas9-KRAB-Hygro donor | addgene full sequence | sequence record 391236 | Addgene NGS Result
AGAGCAGAGCCAGGAACCCCTGTAGGGAAGGGGCAGGAGAGCCAGGGGCATGAGATGGTGGACGAGGAAG
GGGGACAGGGAAGCCTGAGCGCCTCTCCTGGGCTTGCCAAGGACTCAAACCCAGAAGCCCAGAGCAGGGC
CTTAGGGAAGCGGGACCCTGCTCTGGGCGGAGGAATATGTCCCAGATAGCACTGGGGACTCTTTAAGGAA
AGAAGGATGGAGAAAGAGAAAGGGAGTAGAGGCGGCCACGACCTGGTGAACACCTAGGACGCACCATTCT
CACAAAGGGAGTTTTCCACACGGACACCCCCCTCCTCACCACAGCCCTGCCAGGACGGGGCTGGCTACTG
GCCTTATCTCACAGGTAAAACTGACGCACGGAGGAACAATATAAATTGGGGACTAGAAAGGTGAAGAGCC
AAAGTTAGAACTCAGGACCAACTTATTCTGATTTTGTTTTTCCAAACTGCTTCTCCTCTTGGGAAGTGTA
AGGAAGCTGCAGCACCAGGATCAGTGAAACGCACCAGACAGCCGCGTCAGAGCAGCTCAGGTTCTGGGAG
AGGGTAGCGCAGGGTGGCCACTGAGAACCGGGCAGGTCACGCATCCCCCCCTTCCCTCCCACCCCCTGCC
AAGCTCTCCCTCCCAGGATCCTCTCTGGCTCCATCGTAAGCAAACCTTAGAGGTTCTGGCAAGGAGAGAG
ATGGCTCCAGGAAATGGGGGTGTGTCACCAGATAAGGAATCTGCCTAACAGGAGGTGGGGGTTAGACCCA
ATATCAGGAGACTAGGAAGGAGGAGGCCTAAGGATGGGGCTTTTCTGTCACCAATCCTGTCCCTAGTTTA
ATTAACCCTCTAGAGCTTAGTACTGTCGAGTTTACTCCCTATCAGTGATAGAGAACGTATGTCGAGTTTA
CTCCCTATCAGTGATAGAGAACGATGTCGAGTTTACTCCCTATCAGTGATAGAGAACGTATGTCGAGTTT
ACTCCCTATCAGTGATAGAGAACGTATGTCGAGTTTACTCCCTATCAGTGATAGAGAACGTATGTCGAGT
TTATCCCTATCAGTGATAGAGAACGTATGTCGAGTTTACTCCCTATCAGTGATAGAGAACGTATGTCGAG
GTAGGCGTGTACGGTGGGAGGCCTATATAAGCAGAGCTCGTTTAGTGAACCGTCAGATCGCCTGGAGAAT
TCCGATCAACAAGTTTGTACAAAAAAGCAGGCTCCGCGGTTTTCAGGTTGGACCGGTGCCACCATGGACT
ATAAGGACCACGACGGAGACTACAAGGATCATGATATTGATTACAAAGACGATGACGATAAGATGGCCCC
AAAGAAGAAGCGGAAGGTCGGTATCCACGGAGTCCCAGCAGCCGACAAGAAGTACAGCATCGGCCTGGCC
ATCGGCACCAACTCTGTGGGCTGGGCCGTGATCACCGACGAGTACAAGGTGCCCAGCAAGAAATTCAAGG
TGCTGGGCAACACCGACCGGCACAGCATCAAGAAGAACCTGATCGGAGCCCTGCTGTTCGACAGCGGCGA
AACAGCCGAGGCCACCCGGCTGAAGAGAACCGCCAGAAGAAGATACACCAGACGGAAGAACCGGATCTGC
TATCTGCAAGAGATCTTCAGCAACGAGATGGCCAAGGTGGACGACAGCTTCTTCCACAGACTGGAAGAGT
CCTTCCTGGTGGAAGAGGATAAGAAGCACGAGCGGCACCCCATCTTCGGCAACATCGTGGACGAGGTGGC
CTACCACGAGAAGTACCCCACCATCTACCACCTGAGAAAGAAACTGGTGGACAGCACCGACAAGGCCGAC
CTGCGGCTGATCTATCTGGCCCTGGCCCACATGATCAAGTTCCGGGGCCACTTCCTGATCGAGGGCGACC
TGAACCCCGACAACAGCGACGTGGACAAGCTGTTCATCCAGCTGGTGCAGACCTACAACCAGCTGTTCGA
GGAAAACCCCATCAACGCCAGCGGCGTGGACGCCAAGGCCATCCTGTCTGCCAGACTGAGCAAGAGCAGA
CGGCTGGAAAATCTGATCGCCCAGCTGCCCGGCGAGAAGAAGAATGGCCTGTTCGGAAACCTGATTGCCC
TGAGCCTGGGCCTGACCCCCAACTTCAAGAGCAACTTCGACCTGGCCGAGGATGCCAAACTGCAGCTGAG
CAAGGACACCTACGACGACGACCTGGACAACCTGCTGGCCCAGATCGGCGACCAGTACGCCGACCTGTTT
CTGGCCGCCAAGAACCTGTCCGACGCCATCCTGCTGAGCGACATCCTGAGAGTGAACACCGAGATCACCA
AGGCCCCCCTGAGCGCCTCTATGATCAAGAGATACGACGAGCACCACCAGGACCTGACCCTGCTGAAAGC
TCTCGTGCGGCAGCAGCTGCCTGAGAAGTACAAAGAGATTTTCTTCGACCAGAGCAAGAACGGCTACGCC
GGCTACATTGACGGCGGAGCCAGCCAGGAAGAGTTCTACAAGTTCATCAAGCCCATCCTGGAAAAGATGG
ACGGCACCGAGGAACTGCTCGTGAAGCTGAACAGAGAGGACCTGCTGCGGAAGCAGCGGACCTTCGACAA
CGGCAGCATCCCCCACCAGATCCACCTGGGAGAGCTGCACGCCATTCTGCGGCGGCAGGAAGATTTTTAC
CCATTCCTGAAGGACAACCGGGAAAAGATCGAGAAGATCCTGACCTTCCGCATCCCCTACTACGTGGGCC
CTCTGGCCAGGGGAAACAGCAGATTCGCCTGGATGACCAGAAAGAGCGAGGAAACCATCACCCCCTGGAA
CTTCGAGGAAGTGGTGGACAAGGGCGCTTCCGCCCAGAGCTTCATCGAGCGGATGACCAACTTCGATAAG
AACCTGCCCAACGAGAAGGTGCTGCCCAAGCACAGCCTGCTGTACGAGTACTTCACCGTGTATAACGAGC
TGACCAAAGTGAAATACGTGACCGAGGGAATGAGAAAGCCCGCCTTCCTGAGCGGCGAGCAGAAAAAGGC
CATCGTGGACCTGCTGTTCAAGACCAACCGGAAAGTGACCGTGAAGCAGCTGAAAGAGGACTACTTCAAG
AAAATCGAGTGCTTCGACTCCGTGGAAATCTCCGGCGTGGAAGATCGGTTCAACGCCTCCCTGGGCACAT
ACCACGATCTGCTGAAAATTATCAAGGACAAGGACTTCCTGGACAATGAGGAAAACGAGGACATTCTGGA
AGATATCGTGCTGACCCTGACACTGTTTGAGGACAGAGAGATGATCGAGGAACGGCTGAAAACCTATGCC
CACCTGTTCGACGACAAAGTGATGAAGCAGCTGAAGCGGCGGAGATACACCGGCTGGGGCAGGCTGAGCC
GGAAGCTGATCAACGGCATCCGGGACAAGCAGTCCGGCAAGACAATCCTGGATTTCCTGAAGTCCGACGG
CTTCGCCAACAGAAACTTCATGCAGCTGATCCACGACGACAGCCTGACCTTTAAAGAGGACATCCAGAAA
GCCCAGGTGTCCGGCCAGGGCGATAGCCTGCACGAGCACATTGCCAATCTGGCCGGCAGCCCCGCCATTA
AGAAGGGCATCCTGCAGACAGTGAAGGTGGTGGACGAGCTCGTGAAAGTGATGGGCCGGCACAAGCCCGA
GAACATCGTGATCGAAATGGCCAGAGAGAACCAGACCACCCAGAAGGGACAGAAGAACAGCCGCGAGAGA
ATGAAGCGGATCGAAGAGGGCATCAAAGAGCTGGGCAGCCAGATCCTGAAAGAACACCCCGTGGAAAACA
CCCAGCTGCAGAACGAGAAGCTGTACCTGTACTACCTGCAGAATGGGCGGGATATGTACGTGGACCAGGA
ACTGGACATCAACCGGCTGTCCGACTACGATGTGGACGCTATCGTGCCTCAGAGCTTTCTGAAGGACGAC
TCCATCGACAACAAGGTGCTGACCAGAAGCGACAAGAACCGGGGCAAGAGCGACAACGTGCCCTCCGAAG
AGGTCGTGAAGAAGATGAAGAACTACTGGCGGCAGCTGCTGAACGCCAAGCTGATTACCCAGAGAAAGTT
CGACAATCTGACCAAGGCCGAGAGAGGCGGCCTGAGCGAACTGGATAAGGCCGGCTTCATCAAGAGACAG
CTGGTGGAAACCCGGCAGATCACAAAGCACGTGGCACAGATCCTGGACTCCCGGATGAACACTAAGTACG
ACGAGAATGACAAGCTGATCCGGGAAGTGAAAGTGATCACCCTGAAGTCCAAGCTGGTGTCCGATTTCCG
GAAGGATTTCCAGTTTTACAAAGTGCGCGAGATCAACAACTACCACCACGCCCACGACGCCTACCTGAAC
GCCGTCGTGGGAACCGCCCTGATCAAAAAGTACCCTAAGCTGGAAAGCGAGTTCGTGTACGGCGACTACA
AGGTGTACGACGTGCGGAAGATGATCGCCAAGAGCGAGCAGGAAATCGGCAAGGCTACCGCCAAGTACTT
CTTCTACAGCAACATCATGAACTTTTTCAAGACCGAGATTACCCTGGCCAACGGCGAGATCCGGAAGCGG
CCTCTGATCGAGACAAACGGCGAAACCGGGGAGATCGTGTGGGATAAGGGCCGGGATTTTGCCACCGTGC
GGAAAGTGCTGAGCATGCCCCAAGTGAATATCGTGAAAAAGACCGAGGTGCAGACAGGCGGCTTCAGCAA
AGAGTCTATCCTGCCCAAGAGGAACAGCGATAAGCTGATCGCCAGAAAGAAGGACTGGGACCCTAAGAAG
TACGGCGGCTTCGACAGCCCCACCGTGGCCTATTCTGTGCTGGTGGTGGCCAAAGTGGAAAAGGGCAAGT
CCAAGAAACTGAAGAGTGTGAAAGAGCTGCTGGGGATCACCATCATGGAAAGAAGCAGCTTCGAGAAGAA
TCCCATCGACTTTCTGGAAGCCAAGGGCTACAAAGAAGTGAAAAAGGACCTGATCATCAAGCTGCCTAAG
TACTCCCTGTTCGAGCTGGAAAACGGCCGGAAGAGAATGCTGGCCTCTGCCGGCGAACTGCAGAAGGGAA
ACGAACTGGCCCTGCCCTCCAAATATGTGAACTTCCTGTACCTGGCCAGCCACTATGAGAAGCTGAAGGG
CTCCCCCGAGGATAATGAGCAGAAACAGCTGTTTGTGGAACAGCACAAGCACTACCTGGACGAGATCATC
GAGCAGATCAGCGAGTTCTCCAAGAGAGTGATCCTGGCCGACGCTAATCTGGACAAAGTGCTGTCCGCCT
ACAACAAGCACCGGGATAAGCCCATCAGAGAGCAGGCCGAGAATATCATCCACCTGTTTACCCTGACCAA
TCTGGGAGCCCCTGCCGCCTTCAAGTACTTTGACACCACCATCGACCGGAAGAGGTACACCAGCACCAAA
GAGGTGCTGGACGCCACCCTGATCCACCAGAGCATCACCGGCCTGTACGAGACACGGATCGACCTGTCTC
AGCTGGGAGGCGACAAAAGGCCGGCGGCCACGAAAAAGGCCGGCCAGGCAAAAAAGAAAAAGTATCCCTA
TGATGTGCCAGACTATGCTGGCTATCCATATGATGTTCCTGATTATGCTGGATACCCTTATGATGTGCCA
GACTATGCCGGCGGTGGCGGAGGGATGGATGCTAAGTCACTAACTGCCTGGTCCCGGACACTGGTGACCT
TCAAGGATGTATTTGTGGACTTCACCAGGGAGGAGTGGAAGCTGCTGGACACTGCTCAGCAGATCGTGTA
CAGAAATGTGATGCTGGAGAACTATAAGAACCTGGTTTCCTTGGGTTATCAGCTTACTAAGCCAGATGTG
ATCCTCCGGTTGGAGAAGGGAGAAGAGCCCTAGGGCCGGCCAGGCAAAAAAGAAAAAGTAAGAATTCAAG
GGTGGGCGCGGGGCGCGCCGACCCAGCTTTCTTGTACAAAGTGGTTGATCCGGGGATCCTCTAGTCAGCG
TTTATCTGCAGAATTCGCCCTTGTTTAAACGATCATAATCAGCCATACCACATTTGTAGAGGTTTTACTT
GCTTTAAAAAACCTCCCACACCTCCCCCTGAACCTGAAACATAAAATGAATGCAATTGTTGTTGTTAACT
TGTTTATTGCAGCTTATAATGGTTACAAATAAAGCAATAGCATCACAAATTTCACAAATAAAGCATTTTT
TTCACTGCCTCGACCCATAGAGCCCACCGCATCCCCAGCATGCCTGCTATTGTCTTCCCAATCCTCCCCC
TTGCTGTCCTGCCCCACCCCACCCCCCAGAATAGAATGACACCTACTCAGACAATGCGATGCAATTTCCT
CATTTTATTAGGAAAGGACAGTGGGAGTGGCACCTTCCAGGGTCAAGGAAGGCACGGGGGAGGGGCAAAC
AACAGATGGCTGGCAACTAGAAGGCACAGTCGAGGCTGATCAGCGGGTTTAAACGGGCCCTCTAGACTAT
TCCTTTGCCCTCGGACGAGTGCTGGGGCGTCGGTTTCCACTATCGGCGAGTACTTCTACACAGCCATCGG
TCCAGACGGCCGCGCTTCTGCGGGCGATTTGTGTACGCCCGACAGTCCCGGCTCCGGATCGGACGATTGC
GTCGCATCGACCCTGCGCCCAAGCTGCATCATCGAAATTGCCGTCAACCAAGCTCTGATAGAGTTGGTCA
AGACCAATGCGGAGCATATACGCCCGGAGCCGCGGCGATCCTGCAAGCTCCGGATGCCTCCGCTCGAAGT
AGCGCGTCTGCTGCTCCATACAAGCCAACCACGGCCTCCAGAAGAAGATGTTGGCGACCTCGTATTGGGA
ATCCCCGAACATCGCCTCGCTCCAGTCAATGACCGCTGTTATGCGGCCATTGTCCGTCAGGACATTGTTG
GAGCCGAAATCCGCGTGCACGAGGTGCCGGACTTCGGGGCAGTCCTCGGCCCAAAGCATCAGCTCATCGA
GAGCCTGCGCGACGGACGCACTGACGGTGTCGTCCATCACAGTTTGCCAGTGATACACATGGGGATCAGC
AATCGCGCATATGAAATCACGCCATGTAGTGTATTGACCGATTCCTTGCGGTCCGAATGGGCCGAACCCG
CTCGTCTGGCTAAGATCGGCCGCAGCGATCGCATCCATGGCCTCCGCGACCGGCTGCAGAACAGCGGGCA
GTTCGGTTTCAGGCAGGTCTTGCAACGTGACACCCTGTGCACGGCGGGAGATGCAATAGGTCAGGCTCTC
GCTGAATTCCCCAATGTCAAGCACTTCCGGAATCGGGAGCGCGGCCGATGCAAAGTGCCGATAAACATAA
CGATCTTTGTAGAAACCATCGGCGCAGCTATTTACCCGCAGGACATATCCACGCCCTCCTACATCGAAGC
TGAAAGCACGAGATTCTTCGCCCTCCGAGAGCTGCATCAGGTCGGAGACGCTGTCGAACTTTTCGATCAG
AAACTTCTCGACAGACGTCGCGGTGAGTTCAGGCTTTTTCATCTGCAGCCTAGGGCCGGGATTCTCCTCC
ACGTCACCGCATGTTAGAAGACTTCCTCTGCCCTCTCCGCTGCCAGATCTCTCGAGGCCCTGTGGGAGGA
AGAGAAGAGGTCAGGGATCTGCCCCACTGTGGGGTGGAGGGGACAGATAAAAGTACCCAGAACCAGAGCC
ACATTAACCGGCCCTGGGAATATAAGGTGGTCCCAGCTCGGGGACACAGGATCCCTGGAGGCAGCAAACA
TGCTGTCCTGAAGTGGACATAGGGGCCCGGGTTGGAGGAAGAAGACTAGCTGAGCTCTCGGACCCCTGGA
AGATGCCATGACAGGGGGCTGGAAGAGCTAGCACAGACTAGAGAGGTAAGGGGGGTAGGGGAGCTGCCCA
AATGAAAGGAGTGAGAGGTGACCCGAATCCACAGGAGAACGGGGTGTCCAGGCAAAGAAAGCAAGAGGAT
GGAGAGGTGGCTAAAGCCAGGGAGACGGGGTACTTTGGGGTTGTCCAGAAAAACGGTGATGATGCAGGCC
TACAAGAAGGGGAGGCGGGACGCAAGGGAGACATCCGTCGGAGAAGGCCATCCTAAGAAACGAGAGATGG
CACAGGCCCCAGAAGGAGAAGGAAAAGGGAACCCAGCGAGTGAAGACGGCATGGGGTTGGGTGAGGGAGG
AGAGATGCCCGGAGAGGACCCAGACACGGGGAGGATCCGCTCAGAGGACATCACGTGGTGCAGCGCCGAG
AAGGAAGTGCTCCGGAAAGAGCATCCTTGGGCAGCAACACAGCAGAGAGCAAGGGGAAGAGGGAGTGGAG
GAAGACGGAACCTGAAGGAGGCGGCAGGGAAGGATCTGGGCCAGCCGTAGAGGTGACCCAGGCCACAAGC
TGCAGACAGAAAGCGGCACAGGCCCAGGGGAGAGAATGCTGGTCAGAGAAAGCAGGTACCCAATTCGCCC
TATAGTGAGTCGTATTACGCGCGCTCACTGGCCGTCGTTTTACAACGTCGTGACTGGGAAAACCCTGGCG
TTACCCAACTTAATCGCCTTGCAGCACATCCCCCTTTCGCCAGCTGGCGTAATAGCGAAGAGGCCCGCAC
CGATCGCCCTTCCCAACAGTTGCGCAGCCTGAATGGCGAATGGG
[124 nt withheld, positions 8585-8708]
C
[91 nt withheld, positions 8710-8800]
A
[49 nt withheld, positions 8802-8850]
CCTTTGACGTTGGAGTCCACGTTCTTT
[37 nt withheld, positions 8878-8914]
ACCCTATCTCGGTCTATTCTTTTGATTTATAAGGGATTTTGCCGATTTCGGCCTATTGGTTAAAAAATGA
GCTGATTTAACAAAAATTTAACGCGAATTTTAACAAAATATTAACGCTTACAATTTAGGTGGCACTTTTC
GGGGAAATGTGCGCGGAACCCCTATTTGTTTATTTTTCTAAATACATTCAAATATGTATCCGCTCATGAG
ACAATAACCCTGATAAATGCTTCAATAATATTGAAAAAGGAAGAGTATGAGTATTCAACATTTCCGTGTC
GCCCTTATTCCCTTTTTTGCGGCATTTTGCCTTCCTGTTTTTGCTCACCCAGAAACGCTGGTGAAAGTAA
AAGATGCTGAAGATCAGTTGGGTGCACGAGTGGGTTACATCGAACTGGATCTCAACAGCGGTAAGATCCT
TGAGAGTTTTCGCCCCGAAGAACGTTTTCCAATGATGAGCACTTTTAAAGTTCTGCTATGTGGCGCGGTA
TTATCCCGTATTGACGCCGGGCAAGAGCAACTCGGTCGCCGCATACACTATTCTCAGAATGACTTGGTTG
AGTACTCACCAGTCACAGAAAAGCATCTTACGGATGGCATGACAGTAAGAGAATTATGCAGTGCTGCCAT
AACCATGAGTGATAACACTGCGGCCAACTTACTTCTGACAACGATCGGAGGACCGAAGGAGCTAACCGCT
TTTTTGCACAACATGGGGGATCATGTAACTCGCCTTGATCGTTGGGAACCGGAGCTGAATGAAGCCATAC
CAAACGACGAGCGTGACACCACGATGCCTGTAGCAATGGCAACAACGTTGCGCAAACTATTAACTGGCGA
ACTACTTACTCTAGCTTCCCGGCAACAATTAATAGACTGGATGGAGGCGGATAAAGTTGCAGGACCACTT
CTGCGCTCGGCCCTTCCGGCTGGCTGGTTTATTGCTGATAAATCTGGAGCCGGTGAGCGTGGGTCTCGCG
GTATCATTGCAGCACTGGGGCCAGATGGTAAGCCCTCCCGTATCGTAGTTATCTACACGACGGGGAGTCA
GGCAACTATGGATGAACGAAATAGACAGATCGCTGAGATAGGTGCCTCACTGATTAAGCATTGGTAACTG
TCAGACCAAGTTTACTCATATATACTTTAGATTGATTTAAAACTTCATTTTTAATTTAAAAGGATCTAGG
TGAAGATCCTTTTTGATAATCTCATGACCAAAATCCCTTAACGTGAGTTTTCGTTCCACTGAGCGTCAGA
CCCCGTAGAAAAGATCAAAGGATCTTCTTGAGATCCTTTTTTTCTGCGCGTAATCTGCTGCTTGCAAACA
AAAAAACCACCGCTACCAGCGGTGGTTTGTTTGCCGGATCAAGAGCTACCAACTCTTTTTCCGAAGGTAA
CTGGCTTCAGCAGAGCGCAGATACCAAATACTGTTCTTCTAGTGTAGCCGTAGTTAGGCCACCACTTCAA
GAACTCTGTAGCACCGCCTACATACCTCGCTCTGCTAATCCTGTTACCAGTGGCTGCTGCCAGTGGCGAT
AAGTCGTGTCTTACCGGGTTGGACTCAAGACGATAGTTACCGGATAAGGCGCAGCGGTCGGGCTGAACGG
GGGGTTCGTGCACACAGCCCAGCTTGGAGCGAACGACCTACACCGAACTGAGATACCTACAGCGTGAGCT
ATGAGAAAGCGCCACGCTTCCCGAAGGGAGAAAGGCGGACAGGTATCCGGTAAGCGGCAGGGTCGGAACA
GGAGAGCGCACGAGGGAGCTTCCAGGGGGAAACGCCTGGTATCTTTATAGTCCTGTCGGGTTTCGCCACC
TCTGACTTGAGCGTCGATTTTTGTGATGCTCGTCAGGGGGGCGGAGCCTATGGAAAAACGCCAGCAACGC
GGCCTTTTTACGGTTCCTGGCCTTTTGCTGGCCTTTTGCTCACATGTTCTTTCCTGCGTTATCCCCTGAT
TCTGTGGATAACCGTATTACCGCCTTTGAGTGAGCTGATACCGCTCGCCGCAGCCGAACGACCGAGCGCA
GCGAGTCAGTGAGCGAGGAAGCGGAAGAGCGCCCAATACGCAAACCGCCTCTCCCCGCGCGTTGGCCGAT
TCATTAATGCAGCTGGCACGACAGGTTTCCCGACTGGAAAGCGGGCAGTGAGCGCAACGCAATTAATGTG
AGTTAGCTCACTCATTAGGCACCCCAGGCTTTACACTTTATGCTTCCGGCTCGTATGTTGTGTGGAATTG
TGAGCGGATAACAATTTCACACAGGAAACAGCTATGACCATGATTACGCCAAGCGCGCAATTAACCCTCA
CTAAAGGGAACAAAAGCTGGAGCTC
